>Addgene plasmid #203810 | pAcCas12nHS_RV6_PT1_empty | addgene full sequence | sequence record 405077 | Addgene NGS Result
GGTACCGATTAGTGAACGGATCTCGACGGTATCGATCACGAGACTAGCCTCGAGCGGCCGCCCCCTTCAC
CGAGGGCCTATTTCCCATGATTCCTTCATATTTGCATATACGATACAAGGCTGTTAGAGAGATAATTGGA
ATTAATTTGACTGTAAACACAAAGATATTAGTACAAAATACGTGACGTAGAAAGTAATAATTTCTTGGGT
AGTTTGCAGTTTTAAAATTATGTTTTAAAATGGACTATCATATGCTTACCGTAACTTGAAAGTATTTCGA
TTTCTTGGCTTTATATATCTTGTGGAAAGGACGAAACACCGCAGTGCTGATCGATCGAAACGTCGCCTGC
GATAGGCGGGAGACGCTAAACGCCCGTGGAGCATCCATAAGACCAACCACCTCTCGGGGCGGTAGGCACG
ACGCATCGAAGCGGGAAGGCTCCGGCGCTCGGCCTGAGTCACCTCAGCAGAGTGATCTGCTGACGCTCGA
AAGAGCGATCGCGAGACCATTGGTCTCATTTTTTTGAATTCTCGACCTCGAGACAAATGGCAGTATTCAT
CCACAATTTTAAAAGAAAAGGGGGGATTGGGGGGTACAGTGCAGGGGAAAGAATAGTAGACATAATAGCA
ACAGACATACAAACTAAAGAATTACAAAAACAAATTACAAAAATTCAAAATTTTCGGGTTTATTACAGGG
ACAGCAGAGATCCACTTTGGCCGCGGCTCGAGGGGGTTGGGGTTGCGCCTTTTCCAAGGCAGCCCTGGGT
TTGCGCAGGGACGCGGCTGCTCTGGGCGTGGTTCCGGGAAACGCAGCGGCGCCGACCCTGGGACTCGCAC
ATTCTTCACGTCCGTTCGCAGCGTCACCCGGATCTTCGCCGCTACCCTTGTGGGCCCCCCGGCGACGCTT
CCTGCTCCGCCCCTAAGTCGGGAAGGTTCCTTGCGGTTCGCGGCGTGCCGGACGTGACAAACGGAAGCCG
CACGTCTCACTAGTACCCTCGCAGACGGACAGCGCCAGGGAGCAATGGCAGCGCGCCGACCGCGATGGGC
TGTGGCCAATAGCGGCTGCTCAGCAGGGCGCGCCGAGAGCAGCGGCCGGGAAGGGGCGGTGCGGGAGGCG
GGGTGTGGGGCGGTAGTGTGGGCCCTGTTCCTGCCCGCGCGGTGTTCCGCATTCTGCAAGCCTCCGGAGC
GCACGTCGGCAGTCGGCTCCCTCGTTGACCGAATCACCGACCTCTCTCCCCAGGGGGATCCACCGGAGCT
TACCATGACCGAGTACAAGCCCACGGTGCGCCTCGCCACCCGCGACGACGTCCCCAGGGCCGTACGCACC
CTCGCCGCCGCGTTCGCCGACTACCCCGCCACGCGCCACACCGTCGATCCGGACCGCCACATCGAGCGGG
TCACCGAGCTGCAAGAACTCTTCCTCACGCGCGTCGGGCTCGACATCGGCAAGGTGTGGGTCGCGGACGA
CGGCGCCGCGGTGGCGGTCTGGACCACGCCGGAGAGCGTCGAAGCGGGGGCGGTGTTCGCCGAGATCGGC
CCGCGCATGGCCGAGTTGAGCGGTTCCCGGCTGGCCGCGCAGCAACAGATGGAAGGCCTCCTGGCGCCGC
ACCGGCCCAAGGAGCCCGCGTGGTTCCTGGCCACCGTCGGCGTCTCGCCCGACCACCAGGGCAAGGGTCT
GGGCAGCGCCGTCGTGCTCCCCGGAGTGGAGGCGGCCGAGCGCGCCGGGGTGCCCGCCTTCCTGGAAACC
TCCGCGCCCCGCAACCTCCCCTTCTACGAGCGGCTCGGCTTCACCGTCACCGCCGACGTCGAGGTGCCCG
AAGGACCGCGCACCTGGTGCATGACCCGCAAGCCCGGTGCCTGACGCCCGCCCCACGACCCGCAGCGCCC
GACCGAAAGGAGCGCACGACCCCATGCATCGGTACCTTTAAGACCAATGACTTACAAGGCAGCTGTAGAT
CTTAGCCACTTTCTAGAGTCGGGGCGGCCGGCCGCTTCGAGCAGACATGATAAGATACATTGATGAGTTT
GGACAAACCACAACTAGAATGCAGTGAAAAAAATGCTTTATTTGTGAAATTTGTGATGCTATTGCTTTAT
TTGTAACCATTATAAGCTGCAATAAACAAGTTAACAACAACAATTGCATTCATTTTATGTTTCAGGTTCA
GGGGGAGGTGTGGGAGGTTTTTTAAAGCAAGTAAAACCTCTACAAATGTGGTAAAATCGATAAGGATCCG
TCGACCGATGCCCTTGAGAGCCTTCAACCCAGTCAGCTCCTTCCGGTGGGCGCGGGGCATGACTATCGTC
GCCGCACTTATGACTGTCTTCTTTATCATGCAACTCGTAGGACAGGTGCCGGCAGCGCTCTTCCGCTTCC
TCGCTCACTGACTCGCTGCGCTCGGTCGTTCGGCTGCGGCGAGCGGTATCAGCTCACTCAAAGGCGGTAA
TACGGTTATCCACAGAATCAGGGGATAACGCAGGAAAGAACATGTGAGCAAAAGGCCAGCAAAAGGCCAG
GAACCGTAAAAAGGCCGCGTTGCTGGCGTTTTTCCATAGGCTCCGCCCCCCTGACGAGCATCACAAAAAT
CGACGCTCAAGTCAGAGGTGGCGAAACCCGACAGGACTATAAAGATACCAGGCGTTTCCCCCTGGAAGCT
CCCTCGTGCGCTCTCCTGTTCCGACCCTGCCGCTTACCGGATACCTGTCCGCCTTTCTCCCTTCGGGAAG
CGTGGCGCTTTCTCATAGCTCACGCTGTAGGTATCTCAGTTCGGTGTAGGTCGTTCGCTCCAAGCTGGGC
TGTGTGCACGAACCCCCCGTTCAGCCCGACCGCTGCGCCTTATCCGGTAACTATCGTCTTGAGTCCAACC
CGGTAAGACACGACTTATCGCCACTGGCAGCAGCCACTGGTAACAGGATTAGCAGAGCGAGGTATGTAGG
CGGTGCTACAGAGTTCTTGAAGTGGTGGCCTAACTACGGCTACACTAGAAGAACAGTATTTGGTATCTGC
GCTCTGCTGAAGCCAGTTACCTTCGGAAAAAGAGTTGGTAGCTCTTGATCCGGCAAACAAACCACCGCTG
GTAGCGGTGGTTTTTTTGTTTGCAAGCAGCAGATTACGCGCAGAAAAAAAGGATCTCAAGAAGATCCTTT
GATCTTTTCTACGGGGTCTGACGCTCAGTGGAACGAAAACTCACGTTAAGGGATTTTGGTCATGAGATTA
TCAAAAAGGATCTTCACCTAGATCCTTTTAAATTAAAAATGAAGTTTTAAATCAATCTAAAGTATATATG
AGTAAACTTGGTCTGACAGTTACCAATGCTTAATCAGTGAGGCACCTATCTCAGCGATCTGTCTATTTCG
TTCATCCATAGTTGCCTGACTCCCCGTCGTGTAGATAACTACGATACGGGAGGGCTTACCATCTGGCCCC
AGTGCTGCAATGATACCGCGGGACCCACGCTCACCGGCTCCAGATTTATCAGCAATAAACCAGCCAGCCG
GAAGGGCCGAGCGCAGAAGTGGTCCTGCAACTTTATCCGCCTCCATCCAGTCTATTAATTGTTGCCGGGA
AGCTAGAGTAAGTAGTTCGCCAGTTAATAGTTTGCGCAACGTTGTTGCCATTGCTACAGGCATCGTGGTG
TCACGCTCGTCGTTTGGTATGGCTTCATTCAGCTCCGGTTCCCAACGATCAAGGCGAGTTACATGATCCC
CCATGTTGTGCAAAAAAGCGGTTAGCTCCTTCGGTCCTCCGATCGTTGTCAGAAGTAAGTTGGCCGCAGT
GTTATCACTCATGGTTATGGCAGCACTGCATAATTCTCTTACTGTCATGCCATCCGTAAGATGCTTTTCT
GTGACTGGTGAGTACTCAACCAAGTCATTCTGAGAATAGTGTATGCGGCGACCGAGTTGCTCTTGCCCGG
CGTCAATACGGGATAATACCGCGCCACATAGCAGAACTTTAAAAGTGCTCATCATTGGAAAACGTTCTTC
GGGGCGAAAACTCTCAAGGATCTTACCGCTGTTGAGATCCAGTTCGATGTAACCCACTCGTGCACCCAAC
TGATCTTCAGCATCTTTTACTTTCACCAGCGTTTCTGGGTGAGCAAAAACAGGAAGGCAAAATGCCGCAA
AAAAGGGAATAAGGGCGACACGGAAATGTTGAATACTCATACTCTTCCTTTTTCAATATTATTGAAGCAT
TTATCAGGGTTATTGTCTCATGAGCGGATACATATTTGAATGTATTTAGAAAAATAAACAAATAGGGGTT
CCGCGCACATTTCCCCGAAAAGTGCCACCTGCAGGAAACAGCTATGACCATGATTACGCCAAGCTCTAGC
TAGAGGTCGACGGTATCGAGCCCCAGCTGGTTCTTTCCGCCTCAGAAGCCATAGAGCCCACCGCATCCCC
AGCATGCCTGCTATTGTCTTCCCAATCCTCCCCCTTGCTGTCCTGCCCCACCCCACCCCCCAGAATAGAA
TGACACCTACTCAGACAATGCGATGCAATTTCCTCATTTTATTAGGAAAGGACAGTGGGAGTGGCACCTT
CCAGGGTCAAGGAAGGCACGGGGGAGGGGCAAACAACAGATGGCTGGCAACTAGAAGGCACAGTCGAGGC
TGATCAGCGGGTTTAAACTCAATGGTGATGGTGATGATGACCGGTTAGACTTTCCTCTTCTTCTTGGGAG
AACCACCAGACCTATCAATCAACACAGCGTGCCTCTCGATGTTCCTAGCGGCGTTCATATCTCTATCCAT
GACCAGGCCGCAGTCGGTGCACCTAAACACCCTATCGGAGAGCTTCAAGTGGGGGTTCTGCCAGCCGCAC
CCGCTGCAGGTCTTGCTGGAGGGGAACCACCTGTCGGCCACGGCCAGCTCGCTCCCGTACCAGGTGGCCT
TGTAGTTCACCTGCCTCCGCAGCTCGGCAGGGGCGCTGTCCAGGATGACCCGGTTCAGCCCGGCCTTCTG
CCGGACGTTCTTCCCTGGGGCGGCCACTGTCCCCCTGGCGGACCTGGTCATGCCGGCGACGTTCAGATCC
TCCAGGGCCACCACGGCGAACCCTGTGGTCAGCCGCTTGGTGATCTGGTGCAGGGCGGCGTGCCGCCGGA
CGGCCACCTCGTGATGGGCCCTCCCCACCCGCCGCTTGGCCTTCTCTCTCCTGGCGCTGCCCTTCTGTGT
CCTGGCCAGGGCCCGCTGGGCCTTGAGCAGCCGCCTCTCAGCCTGCCTCAGGTGCTGGGGGTTTCTCACC
AGGGCGCTGCTTGGGTCGTCGACGACCAGGGGCTTGGACAGGGCGGCCAGCACCTTCACCCCCAGGTCCA
CTCCCACGGCGCCCCTCTCCCGCTGCCGCCTGCTGGGCCGATCGGGCACCTGCACTGTCACCTTGCAGAG
CACGGAGGCGTACCACCTGTGTCCGCCCCTACTCACAGTCACGGACTGCACCACGGCGTCGCCTCTGTCA
ATGAGCCTGGCGAGCCGCTTGCCGCTGTCGTGCAGCCTCACCTCGCCAATCCTAGGCAGCCTCAGCCTTC
TGTAGCCAGCCAGCCTGATGCTGGGCTTCTTCACATCGTGGTGCAATCTAAAGCTATCCCGAGCCCGGCC
CTTCTTCTTAAACCGGGGGTAGCCCACCCTCCTCCCCACTCTCTTGCCGCTCAGGCTGTCGAGCCAGTTC
TTCCATGCCTGGTCGGCGTCAATAAAGGCGCTCTGGAAGGCGTAGGTGTTCACCTCGTGCCACCATGGGC
AGGCCCCATCCAGGCCCTTCCGGGAATCCCCCTTCACGGCGTTCAGGGCCTTCTGGATGGCTGGCTTCAT
AGGCACGGGGACCCGGACCTGCCGCCGGGCCTGCTCCTCGGGCACGCCATCGCCCACGAGCTTGGCCACC
TCGGCCCGCCACCGCTCGTGGGCCCCCACCTTGGCGGCGAGGGCGTGGTTGAAGGCCCACCTGGCGGCCC
CGGCGTGCCGGCTCAGGGCGGCCACCTGGACGGAAGTAGGATCGAGGGCGAACCGAAAGGCCTTCAGGAT
CTCTGTCTGCACCATGACCTTCCTCTTCTTCTTAGGGGCCATGGTGGCGGCTCTCCCTATAGTGAGTCGT
ATTAGCGGCCGCGGATCTCTAGCGGATCTGACGGTTCACTAAACCAGCTCTGCTTATATAGACCTCCCAC
CGTACACGCCTACCGCCCATTTGCGTCAATGGGGCGGAGTTGTTACGACATTTTGGAAAGTCCCGTTGAT
TTTGGTGCCAAAACAAACTCCCATTGACGTCAATGGGGTGGAGACTTGGAAATCCCCGTGAGTCAAACCG
CTATCCACGCCCATTGATGTACTGCCAAAACCGCATCACCATGGTAATAGCGATGACTAATACGTAGATG
TACTGCCAAGTAGGAAAGTCCCATAAGGTCATGTACTGGGCATAATGCCAGGCGGGCCATTTACCGTCAT
TGACGTCAATAGGGGGCGTACTTGGCATATGATACACTTGATGTACTGCCAAGTGGGCAGTTTACCGTAA
ATACTCCACCCATTGACGTCAATGGAAAGTCCCTATTGGCGTTACTATGGGAACATACGTCATTATTGAC
GTCAATGGGCGGGGGTCGTTGGGCGGTCAGCCAGGCGGGCCATTTACCGTAAGTTATGTAACGCGGAACT
CCATATATGGGCTATGAACTAATGACCCCGTAATTGATTACTATTAATAACTAGTCAATAATCAATGTCA
ACGCGTATATCTGGCCCGTACATCGCGAAGCAGCGCAAAACGCCTAACCCTAAGCAGATTCTTCATGCAA
TTGTCGGTCAAGAATCGATAGTACTAACATACGCTCTCCATCAAAACAAAACGAAACAAAACAAACTAGC
AAAATAGGCTGTCCCCAGTGCAAGTGCAGGTGCCAGAACATTTCTCTATCGATA
Features (pLannotate 1.2.2; 19 found; start..end, strand, type, name):
      6..22      +  CDS            Rev (fragment): human immunodeficiency virus 1 (HIV-1) Rev protein; rev; enhances nuclear export of unspliced and incompletely spliced viral mRNAs
     72..312     +  promoter       U6 promoter: RNA polymerase III promoter for human U6 snRNA
    567..684     +  misc_feature   cPPT/CTS: central polypurine tract and central termination sequence of HIV-1
    733..1243    +  promoter       hPGK promoter: human phosphoglycerate kinase 1 promoter
   1265..1864    +  CDS            PuroR (fragment): puromycin N-acetyltransferase; pac from Streptomyces; confers resistance to puromycin
   1907..1975    +  CDS            nef (fragment): NEF_HV1Z2 - Experimental evidence at protein level: Swiss-Prot protein existence level 1. Extracellular Nef protein targets CD4(+) T-lymphocytes for apoptosis by interacting with CXCR4 surface receptors. From Human immunodeficiency virus type 1 group M subtype D (isolate Z2/CDC-Z34) (HIV-1).
   2011..2132    -  polyA_signal   SV40 poly(A) signal: SV40 polyadenylation signal
   2155..2223    -  CDS            large T antigen (fragment): large T antigen from SV40 (simian virus 40)
   2239..2371    +  CDS            TcR (fragment): tetracycline efflux protein; tet; confers resistance to tetracycline
   2551..3139    -  rep_origin     ori: high-copy-number ColE1/pMB1/pBR322/pUC origin of replication
   3310..4170    -  CDS            AmpR: β-lactamase; bla; confers resistance to ampicillin, carbenicillin, and related antibiotics
   4171..4275    -  promoter       AmpR promoter: bla
   4343..4359    -  misc_feature   MCS (fragment): pBluescript multiple cloning site
   4364..4385    -  promoter       SV40 promoter (fragment): SV40 enhancer and early promoter
   4389..4613    -  polyA_signal   bGH poly(A) signal: bovine growth hormone polyadenylation signal
   6076..6094    -  promoter       T7 promoter: promoter for bacteriophage T7 RNA polymerase
   6136..6339    -  promoter       CMV promoter: human cytomegalovirus (CMV) immediate early promoter
   6340..6719    -  enhancer       CMV enhancer: human cytomegalovirus immediate early enhancer
   6816..6907    +  misc_feature   pause site: RNA polymerase II transcriptional pause signal from the human α2 globin gene
