[The description below was written by a language model from this plasmid's Addgene catalogue record and pLannotate feature annotations shown in this document.]
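Description:
pAcCas12nHS_RV6_PT1_empty is a pUC-type, high-copy mammalian expression plasmid for CRISPR genome editing with AcCas12n, a member of the miniature type V Cas12n nuclease family (also recorded as Cas12U4). It is propagated in E. coli through a ColE1/pUC origin and selected with ampicillin or carbenicillin via the β-lactamase gene and its native promoter.

The plasmid is an all-in-one design with two expression units. A CMV enhancer/promoter drives a synthetic, human-codon-optimized AcCas12n coding sequence, described in the record as the PT1 version and flanked by nuclear localization signals on both ends. The automated annotation does not label this coding sequence, but the unannotated stretch between the CMV/T7 promoters and the bGH polyadenylation signal on the reverse strand is where it would be expected to lie. A T7 promoter sits just downstream of the CMV promoter. Separately, a human U6 RNA polymerase III promoter drives the engineered sgRNA_V6 scaffold. The "empty" designation means no spacer is present, and BsaI sites allow a target-specific spacer to be inserted.

The feature table also shows an hPGK promoter followed by a puromycin N-acetyltransferase sequence (flagged as a fragment) and an SV40 poly(A) signal in the opposite orientation. This suggests a puromycin selection cassette for transfected mammalian cells, although the catalogue entry does not mention it. Short HIV-1-derived pieces (a cPPT/CTS element, Rev and Nef fragments) and other small fragments appear to be remnants of parental vectors, and no LTRs or packaging signal are annotated. The record supports its use for targeted genome editing in human cells once a guide spacer has been cloned in.
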