Addgene plasmid #203810: pAcCas12nHS_RV6_PT1_empty
Purpose: Plasmid containing a CMV-driven NLS-AcCas12n-PT1-NLS(human-codonoptimized)cassette and a U6-driven sgRNA_V6 cassette(containing BsaI sites for spacer insertion). Carbenicillin resistance.
Depositing lab: Quanjiang Ji. Depositing organization: ShanghaiTech University. Publication: Cas12n nucleases, early evolutionary intermediates of type V CRISPR, comprise a distinct family of miniature genome editors. Chen W, Ma J, Wu Z, Wang Z, Zhang H, Fu W, Pan D, Shi J, Ji Q. Mol Cell. 2023 Jun 27:S1097-2765(23)00463-X. doi: 10.1016/j.molcel.2023.06.014. PubMed 37402371.
Backbone
  Vector backbone: Puc
  Vector type: CRISPR
Growth in bacteria
  Bacterial resistance: Ampicillin, 50 μg/mL
  Growth temperature: 37°C
  Growth strain: DH5alpha
  Copy number: High Copy
Gene/Insert
  Gene/Insert name: AcCas12nHS_RV6_PT1 (alt name: Cas12U4)
  Species: Synthetic
  Promoter: CMV
  Cloning method: Gibson Cloning
Terms and licenses: Academic/Nonprofit Terms; Industry Terms: Not Available to Industry
How to cite: pAcCas12nHS_RV6_PT1_empty was a gift from Quanjiang Ji (Addgene plasmid # 203810 ; http://n2t.net/addgene:203810 ; RRID:Addgene_203810)
